Addgene plasmid #11959: pBS593 promoterless GFPcre
Depositing lab: Brian Sauer. Depositing organization: National Institute of Diabetes & Digestive & Kidney Diseases (NIDDK). Publication: GFPcre fusion vectors with enhanced expression. Le Y, Miller JL, Sauer B. Anal Biochem. 1999 Jun 1. 270(2):334-6. 10.1006/abio.1999.4110 PubMed 10334853.
Backbone
  Vector backbone: na
  Backbone size w/o insert (bp): 4500
  Vector type: Mammalian Expression, Cre/Lox
Growth in bacteria
  Bacterial resistance: Ampicillin, 100 μg/mL
  Growth temperature: 37°C
  Growth strain: DH5alpha
  Copy number: High Copy
Gene/Insert
  Gene/Insert name: GFP-cre (alt name: cre)
  Species: bacteriophage P1
  Insert size (bp): 1850
  Entrez Gene: cre (a.k.a. P1_gp003)
  Cloning method: Restriction Enzyme
  Sequencing primers: 5′ na
Terms and licenses: Academic/Nonprofit Terms; Industry Terms: Not Available to Industry
Depositor comments: pBS593 differs from pBS532 in having the MT-I A(n) instead of the GCSF A(n). MT-I A(n) is the mouse metallothionein MT-I region including the polyadenylation site and several introns. pBS532 carries a GFPcre fusion gene. The GFP moiety carries the S65T mutation for enhanced fluorescence, but is not codon-optimized for mammalian expression.
How to cite: pBS593 promoterless GFPcre was a gift from Brian Sauer (Addgene plasmid # 11959 ; http://n2t.net/addgene:11959 ; RRID:Addgene_11959)
