[The description below was written by a language model from this plasmid's Addgene catalogue record.]
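Description:
pBS593 promoterless GFPcre is a high-copy, ampicillin-selected bacterial plasmid catalogued as a mammalian expression and Cre/lox vector. The backbone is not named in the record, which lists only a backbone size of about 4.5 kb, and no feature table is available, so the origin of replication and exact layout of elements are not stated. The payload is an insert of roughly 1.85 kb encoding a GFP-Cre fusion, in which green fluorescent protein is joined to the Cre recombinase of bacteriophage P1. According to the depositor comments, the GFP moiety carries the S65T mutation, which enhances fluorescence, but its coding sequence has not been codon-optimized for mammalian cells.

As the name indicates, the fusion gene has no promoter upstream, so the plasmid is not expected to drive meaningful expression on its own. It is presumably a cassette into which a user can clone a promoter of choice by restriction cloning, although the record does not spell out an intended use. Downstream of the coding sequence lies the mouse metallothionein MT-I region, which supplies the polyadenylation site along with several introns. This is the feature that distinguishes pBS593 from the related plasmid pBS532, which uses a GCSF polyadenylation region instead. Intron-containing 3' regions of this kind are generally included to improve transcript processing and expression in mammalian cells and transgenes. Once a promoter is supplied, the fusion protein would allow Cre-mediated recombination at loxP sites while the expressing cells are identified by fluorescence.
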