>Addgene plasmid #11959 | pBS593 promoterless GFPcre | addgene partial sequence | sequence record 18820 | EGFP-N 5'-CGTCGCCGTCCAGCTCGACCAG-3'
CTCTACACCTGCGGTGCTAACCAGCGTTTTCGTTCTGCCAATATGGATTAACATTCTCCCACCGTCAGTA
CGTGAGATATCTTTAACCCTGATCCTGGCAATTTCGGCTATACGTAACAGGGTGTTATAAGCAATCCCCA
GAAATGCCAGATTACGTATATCCTGGCAGCGATCGCTATTTTCCATGAGTGAACGAACCTGGTCGAAATC
AGTGCGTTCGAACGCTAGAGCCTGTTTTGCACGTTCACCGGCATCAACGTTTTCTTTTCGGATCCGCCGC
ATAACCAGTGAAACAGCATTGCTGTCACTTGGTCGTGGCAGCCCGGACCGACGATGAAGCATGTTTAGCT
GGCCCAAATGTTGCTGGATAGTTTTTACTGCCAGACCGCGCGCCTGAAGATATAGAAGATAATCGCGAAC
ATCTTCAGGTTCTGCGGGAAACCATTTCCGGTTATTCAACTTGCACCATGCCGCCCACGACCGGCAAACG
GACAGAAGCATTTTCCAGGTATGCTCAGAAAACGCCTGGCGATCCCTGAACATGTCCATCAGGTTCTTGC
GAACCTCATCACTCGTTGCATCGACCGGTAATGCAGGCAAATTTTGGTGTACGGTCAGTAAATTGGCCAT
GGAGTCAGACTCTGAGCCAGAGCCTGAGCTTTCTCCGTCGAGTGCCATGATGGCGCCAGCACCAGCTCCA
GCGCCGGCGCCTTTGTA
